>Addgene plasmid #69184 | LD213 | depositor full sequence | sequence record 128289 | LD213 sequence 7945 bps
CTAAATTGTAAGCGTTAATATTTTGTTAAAATTCGCGTTAAATTTTTGTTAAATCAGCTCATTTTTTAAC
CAATAGGCCGAAATCGGCAAAATCCCTTATAAATCAAAAGAATAGACCGAGATAGGGT
[37 nt withheld, positions 129-165]
AAAGAACGTGGACTCCAACGTCAAAGG
[49 nt withheld, positions 193-241]
T
[91 nt withheld, positions 243-333]
G
[124 nt withheld, positions 335-458]
CCCATTCGCCATTCAGGCTGCGCAACTGTTGGGAAGGGCGATCGGTGCGGGCCTCTTCGCTATTACGCCA
GCTGGCGAAAGGGGGATGTGCTGCAAGGCGATTAAGTTGGGTAACGCCAGGGTTTTCCCAGTCACGACGT
TGTAAAACGACGGCCAGTGAGCGCGCGTAATACGACTCACTATAGGGCGAATTGGAGCTCCACCGCGGCA
GAATTTGAAGCCAAGTAATGACTTATTAAGTGAAGATTTATCCGTAAGTTTATCCATGGATCCAAATCAT
ACATATCACAGAGGCAGATCAGATTCCCACTCACCATTGCCTTCAATATCCCCTTCGATGCATTATGGAT
CGTTGAACTCGAGAATGTCTCAAGGCGCCAATGCAAGCCATTTGATTGCAAGAGGCGGTGGGAATTCATC
TACTAGTGCCTTGAATAGTAGAAGGAATTCTTTAGATAAGAGCTCAAACAAGCAGGGTATGTCAGGCTTA
CCTCCTATTTTTGGTGGAGAGAGTACTTCATATCACCACGACAACAAAATACAAAAGTACAACCAATTAG
GAGTAGAAGAAGATGATGATGACGAGAATGACCGTTTGCTCAACCAAATGGGAAACAGTGCTACAAAATT
CAAAAGTTCAATATCTCCAAGATCAATTGATAGCATTTCAAGTTCTTTCATAAAAAGTAGGATACCTATC
AGACAACCATACCATTACTCTCAACCAACTACTGCGCCCTTTCAAGCTCAGGCGAAATTTCATAAACCTG
CAAATAAGTTAATCGATAATGGTAATAGGAGTAATAGTAACAATAACAATCATAATGGGAATGATGCAGT
TGGTGTGATGCATAATGACGAGGATGATCAAGATGATGATCTAGTATTTTTCATGAGTGATATGAACCTT
TCTAAAGAAGGTGCTTCGTACGCTGCAGGTCGACGGATCGGTGACGGTGCTGGTTTAATTAACATGTCTA
AAGGTGAAGAATTATTCACTGGTGTTGTCCCAATTTTGGTTGAATTAGATGGTGATGTTAATGGTCACAA
ATTTTCTGTCTCCGGTGAAGGTGAAGGTGATGCTACTTACGGTAAATTGACCTTAAAATTTATTTGTACT
ACTGGTAAATTGCCAGTTCCATGGCCAACCTTAGTCACTACTTTAACTTATGGTGTTCAATGTTTTTCTA
GATACCCAGATCATATGAAACAACATGACTTTTTCAAGTCTGCCATGCCAGAAGGTTATGTTCAAGAAAG
AACTATTTTTTTCAAAGATGACGGTAACTACAAGACCAGAGCTGAAGTCAAGTTTGAAGGTGATACCTTA
GTTAATAGAATCGAATTAAAAGGTATTGATTTTAAAGAAGATGGTAACATTTTAGGTCACAAATTGGAAT
ACAACTATAACTCTCACAATGTTTACATCATGGCTGACAAACAAAAGAATGGTATCAAAGTTAACTTCAA
AATTAGACACAACATTGAAGATGGTTCTGTTCAATTAGCTGACCATTATCAACAAAATACTCCAATTGGT
GATGGTCCAGTCTTGTTACCAGACAACCATTACTTATCCACTCAATCTGCCTTATCCAAAGATCCAAACG
AAAAGAGAGACCACATGGTCTTGTTAGAATTTGTTACTGCTGCTGGTATTACCCATGGTATTGATGAATT
GTACAAAATTCCAGTTCCAACGCGTGATCTAGAGAAGCCATTCATGTCTAAAGGTGAAGAATTATTCACT
GGTGTTGTCCCAATTTTGGTTGAATTAGATGGTGATGTTAATGGTCACAAATTTTCTGTCTCCGGTGAAG
GTGAAGGTGATGCTACTTACGGTAAATTGACCTTAAAATTTATTTGTACTACTGGTAAATTGCCAGTTCC
ATGGCCAACCTTAGTCACTACTTTAACTTATGGTGTTCAATGTTTTTCTAGATACCCAGATCATATGAAA
CAACATGACTTTTTCAAGTCTGCCATGCCAGAAGGTTATGTTCAAGAAAGAACTATTTTTTTCAAAGATG
ACGGTAACTACAAGACCAGAGCTGAAGTCAAGTTTGAAGGTGATACCTTAGTTAATAGAATCGAATTAAA
AGGTATTGATTTTAAAGAAGATGGTAACATTTTAGGTCACAAATTGGAATACAACTATAACTCTCACAAT
GTTTACATCATGGCTGACAAACAAAAGAATGGTATCAAAGTTAACTTCAAAATTAGACACAACATTGAAG
ATGGTTCTGTTCAATTAGCTGACCATTATCAACAAAATACTCCAATTGGTGATGGTCCAGTCTTGTTACC
AGACAACCATTACTTATCCACTCAATCTGCCTTATCCAAAGATCCAAACGAAAAGAGAGACCACATGGTC
TTGTTAGAATTTGTTACTGCTGCTGGTATTACCCATGGTATGGATGAATTATATAAATAAGGCGCGCCAC
TTCTAAATAAGCGAATTTCTTATGATTTATGATTTTTATTATTAAATAAGTTATAAAAAAAATAAGTGTA
TACAAATTTTAAAGTGACTCTTAGGTTTTAAAACGAAAATTCTTATTCTTGAGTAACTCTTTCCTGTAGG
TCAGGTTGCTTTCTCAGGTATAGTATGAGGTCGCTCTTATTGACCACACCTCTACCGGCAGATCCGCTAG
GGATAACAGGGTAATATAGATCTGTTTAGCTTGCCTCGTCCCCGCCGGGTCACCCGGCCAGCGACATGGA
GGCCCAGAATACCCTCCTTGACAGTCTTGACGTGCGCAGCTCAGGGGCATGATGTGACTGTCGCCCGTAC
ATTTAGCCCATACATCCCCATGTATAATCATTTGCATCCATACATTTTGATGGCCGCACGGCGCGAAGCA
AAAATTACGGCTCCTCGCTGCAGACCTGCGAGCAGGGAAACGCTCCCCTCACAGACGCGTTGAATTGTCC
CCACGCCGCGCCCCTGTAGAGAAATATAAAAGGTTAGGATTTGCCACTGAGGTTCTTCTTTCATATACTT
CCTTTTAAAATCTTGCTAGGATACAGTTCTCACATCACATCCGAACATAAACAACCATGACAGTCAACAC
TAAGACCTATAGTGAGAGAGCAGAAACTCATGCCTCACCAGTAGCACAGCGATTATTTCGATTAATGGAA
CTGAAGAAAACCAATTTATGTGCATCAATTGACGTTGATACCACTAAGGAATTCCTTGAATTAATTGATA
AATTAGGTCCTTATGTATGCTTAATCAAGACTCATATTGATATAATCAATGATTTTTCCTATGAATCCAC
TATTGAACCATTATTAGAACTTTCACGTAAACATCAATTTATGATTTTTGAAGATAGAAAATTTGCTGAT
ATTGGTAATACCGTAAAGAAACAATATATTGGTGGAGTTTATAAAATTAGTAGTTGGGCAGATATTACCA
ATGCTCATGGTGTCACTGGGAATGGAGTGGTTGAAGGATTAAAACAGGGAGCTAAAGAAACCACCACCAA
CCAAGAGCCAAGAGGGTTATTGATGTTAGCTGAATTATCATCAGTGGGATCATTAGCATATGGAGAATAT
TCTCAAAAAACTGTTGAAATTGCTAAATCCGATAAGGAATTTGTTATTGGATTTATTGCCCAACGTGATA
TGGGTGGCCAAGAAGAAGGATTTGATTGGCTTATTATGACACCTGGAGTTGGATTAGATGATAAAGGTGA
TGGATTAGGACAACAATATAGAACTGTTGATGAAGTTGTTAGCACTGGAACTGATATTATCATTGTTGGT
AGAGGATTGTTTGGTAAAGGAAGAGATCCAGATATTGAAGGTAAAAGGTATAGAAATGCTGGTTGGAATG
CTTATTTGAAAAAGACTGGCCAATTATAATCAGTACTGACAATAAAAAGATTCTTGTTTTCAAGAACTTG
TCATTTGTATAGTTTTTTTATATTGTAGTTGTTCTATTTTAATCAAATGTTAGCGTGATTTATATTTTTT
TTCGCCTCGACATCATCTGCCCAGATGCGAAGTTAAGTGCGCAGAAAGTAATATCATGCGTCAATCGTAT
GTGAATGCTGGTCGCTATACTGCTGTCGATTCGATACTAACGCCGCCATCCAGTGTCGAAAACGAGCTCG
AATTCATCGATGATATCAGATCCACTAGTGGCCTATGCTAAAAATGGTAAAGTTTTATTTTAAAGGGCAC
AACTAAAGAAAAATAATCAAAAAAAAGGTGAAATAGATATGCAAGAAAAGAAAAAAAAATACAATACTAG
TAAACTGAAATAAAAAAGATTAGCCATAATGGATTTGTTTCTCTTTGTTATCGATATTCTTACCTCTTGA
AGATCCATGTGTCTATCATTTGAATTGAATATATAATTATATACAGTGAGATATACCAATTGCAGTAACA
AAATGGCAAATATGTATATCAGTAATATAATTAGCATATAAAATAAAAAAAAAAAATGCTTATTTGTCAC
CCGCTGACTGCGTTTCCTTTTGAATTATAAAAGGTTCCTTATGGTTCTGGTCCACTAGCGTTTTATTTTC
TTCCTTTTCCTGTAATATTTTTAACTTTAGCTCATGTACTTTGTGCTTGTCTATATGTTTCTCGTATTTT
TCCTTTGTCTTGAAAGTCCTAGAACAATTATTGTAAAAGCATCTGTATTTTCTTCCAACGGTATTCAATA
AAAGGTTTAGCCCATTTTCACCAGACTCAAGTCGCTTTTCTAAATCCACTTCATTCTGTAAAAACTCTAC
ATTATTGTTTTCGGTAAGTTTTCTCCTTTTCCTCAACCTATTGGAAATCTTCTCTTCATCCTGCTCATTC
GAGTGTTTGCTATTCCCCAGTTGAACTCCGTGGTCTTGGACAAGTTGTTGAATATCAGAAATTTTATATT
TTAGTTCCAGTGGGATATCTTCTTCCGTATGAATAGACCCATAATGCGTGAGAAGATCATGTTTTCTAGA
AAAAGACATATCAGGACATATATGACACTTCCAATTTTTGGTTACTAGTGAGTCGTCATGAATAATCATG
TGCATTTGTAAACCATTTTCCCCCACACATGGTTTGCTACAAATAGGACATTTTAATTTAGGATGATCAT
TTTTTATATGCGATTGCAATTGTGACCATATCCGAAACTCTTTGCAACAACCAGCAAAAGTACATTGGTA
AGGATTTTCTACCTCAGGATCGTGATGTTTAGAAATGTGATTTCTTAGCCTATATGGCCTCTGAAAGCTT
ATCGATACCGTCGACCTCGAGGGGGGGCCCGGTACCCAGCTTTTGTTCCCTTTAGTGAGGGTTAATTGCG
CGCTTGGCGTAATCATGGTCATAGCTGTTTCCTGTGTGAAATTGTTATCCGCTCACAATTCCACACAACA
TACGAGCCGGAAGCATAAAGTGTAAAGCCTGGGGTGCCTAATGAGTGAGCTAACTCACATTAATTGCGTT
GCGCTCACTGCCCGCTTTCCAGTCGGGAAACCTGTCGTGCCAGCTGCATTAATGAATCGGCCAACGCGCG
GGGAGAGGCGGTTTGCGTATTGGGCGCTCTTCCGCTTCCTCGCTCACTGACTCGCTGCGCTCGGTCGTTC
GGCTGCGGCGAGCGGTATCAGCTCACTCAAAGGCGGTAATACGGTTATCCACAGAATCAGGGGATAACGC
AGGAAAGAACATGTGAGCAAAAGGCCAGCAAAAGGCCAGGAACCGTAAAAAGGCCGCGTTGCTGGCGTTT
TTCCATAGGCTCCGCCCCCCTGACGAGCATCACAAAAATCGACGCTCAAGTCAGAGGTGGCGAAACCCGA
CAGGACTATAAAGATACCAGGCGTTTCCCCCTGGAAGCTCCCTCGTGCGCTCTCCTGTTCCGACCCTGCC
GCTTACCGGATACCTGTCCGCCTTTCTCCCTTCGGGAAGCGTGGCGCTTTCTCATAGCTCACGCTGTAGG
TATCTCAGTTCGGTGTAGGTCGTTCGCTCCAAGCTGGGCTGTGTGCACGAACCCCCCGTTCAGCCCGACC
GCTGCGCCTTATCCGGTAACTATCGTCTTGAGTCCAACCCGGTAAGACACGACTTATCGCCACTGGCAGC
AGCCACTGGTAACAGGATTAGCAGAGCGAGGTATGTAGGCGGTGCTACAGAGTTCTTGAAGTGGTGGCCT
AACTACGGCTACACTAGAAGGACAGTATTTGGTATCTGCGCTCTGCTGAAGCCAGTTACCTTCGGAAAAA
GAGTTGGTAGCTCTTGATCCGGCAAACAAACCACCGCTGGTAGCGGTGGTTTTTTTGTTTGCAAGCAGCA
GATTACGCGCAGAAAAAAAGGATCTCAAGAAGATCCTTTGATCTTTTCTACGGGGTCTGACGCTCAGTGG
AACGAAAACTCACGTTAAGGGATTTTGGTCATGAGATTATCAAAAAGGATCTTCACCTAGATCCTTTTAA
ATTAAAAATGAAGTTTTAAATCAATCTAAAGTATATATGAGTAAACTTGGTCTGACAGTTACCAATGCTT
AATCAGTGAGGCACCTATCTCAGCGATCTGTCTATTTCGTTCATCCATAGTTGCCTGACTCCCCGTCGTG
TAGATAACTACGATACGGGAGGGCTTACCATCTGGCCCCAGTGCTGCAATGATACCGCGAGACCCACGCT
CACCGGCTCCAGATTTATCAGCAATAAACCAGCCAGCCGGAAGGGCCGAGCGCAGAAGTGGTCCTGCAAC
TTTATCCGCCTCCATCCAGTCTATTAATTGTTGCCGGGAAGCTAGAGTAAGTAGTTCGCCAGTTAATAGT
TTGCGCAACGTTGTTGCCATTGCTACAGGCATCGTGGTGTCACGCTCGTCGTTTGGTATGGCTTCATTCA
GCTCCGGTTCCCAACGATCAAGGCGAGTTACATGATCCCCCATGTTGTGCAAAAAAGCGGTTAGCTCCTT
CGGTCCTCCGATCGTTGTCAGAAGTAAGTTGGCCGCAGTGTTATCACTCATGGTTATGGCAGCACTGCAT
AATTCTCTTACTGTCATGCCATCCGTAAGATGCTTTTCTGTGACTGGTGAGTACTCAACCAAGTCATTCT
GAGAATAGTGTATGCGGCGACCGAGTTGCTCTTGCCCGGCGTCAATACGGGATAATACCGCGCCACATAG
CAGAACTTTAAAAGTGCTCATCATTGGAAAACGTTCTTCGGGGCGAAAACTCTCAAGGATCTTACCGCTG
TTGAGATCCAGTTCGATGTAACCCACTCGTGCACCCAACTGATCTTCAGCATCTTTTACTTTCACCAGCG
TTTCTGGGTGAGCAAAAACAGGAAGGCAAAATGCCGCAAAAAAGGGAATAAGGGCGACACGGAAATGTTG
AATACTCATACTCTTCCTTTTTCAATATTATTGAAGCATTTATCAGGGTTATTGTCTCATGAGCGGATAC
ATATTTGAATGTATTTAGAAAAATAAACAAATAGGGGTTCCGCGCACATTTCCCCGAAAAGTGCCAC
Features (pLannotate 1.2.2; 20 found; start..end, strand, type, name):
     30..458     -  rep_origin     f1 ori (sequence partly withheld): f1 bacteriophage origin of replication; arrow indicates direction of (+) strand synthesis
    463..618     -  CDS            lacZα (fragment): LacZα fragment of β-galactosidase; lacZ fragment
    626..644     +  promoter       T7 promoter: promoter for bacteriophage T7 RNA polymerase
    667..1380    +  CDS            ATG13 (fragment): ATG13_YEAST - Also known as APG13. Experimental evidence at protein level: Swiss-Prot protein existence level 1. Activates the ATG1 kinase in a nutritional condition dependent manner through the TOR pathway, leading to autophagy. Required for autophosphorylation of ATG1 at 'Thr-226' and its dimerization. May also be involved in the regulation of autophagy through SNF1. Involved in ATG9 and ATG23 cycling through the pre- autophagosomal structure. Also involved in cytoplasm to vacuole transport (Cvt) and more specifically in Cvt vesicle formation. Seems to play a role in the switching machinery
   1432..2145    +  CDS            GFP (S65T): GFP (S65T) is a basic (constitutively fluorescent) green fluorescent protein published in 1995, derived from Aequorea victoria.
   2182..2895    +  CDS            GFP (S65T): GFP (S65T) is a basic (constitutively fluorescent) green fluorescent protein published in 1995, derived from Aequorea victoria.
   2919..3106    +  terminator     ADH1 terminator: S. cerevisiae ADH1; transcription terminator for the S. cerevisiae alcohol dehydrogenase 1 (ADH1) gene
   3181..3524    +  promoter       TEF promoter: Ashbya gossypii TEF promoter
   3543..4331    +  CDS            URA3: PYRF_YEAST - Experimental evidence at protein level: Swiss-Prot protein existence level 1. From Saccharomyces cerevisiae (strain ATCC 204508 / S288c) (Baker's yeast).
   4343..4540    +  terminator     TEF terminator: Ashbya gossypii TEF terminator
   4931..5707    -  CDS            PZF1 (fragment): TF3A_YEAST - Also known as TFC2, TFIIIA. Experimental evidence at protein level: Swiss-Prot protein existence level 1. Interacts with the internal control region (ICR) of approximately 50 bases within the 5S RNA genes, is required for correct transcription of these genes by RNA polymerase III. Also binds the transcribed 5S RNA's. From Saccharomyces cerevisiae (strain ATCC 204508 / S288c) (Baker's yeast).
   5703..5744    +  misc_feature   MCS (fragment): pBluescript multiple cloning site
   5757..5775    -  promoter       T3 promoter: promoter for bacteriophage T3 RNA polymerase
   5820..5836    -  protein_bind   lac operator: The lac repressor binds to the lac operator to inhibit transcription in E. coli. This inhibition can be relieved by adding lactose or isopropyl-β-D-thiogalactopyranoside (IPTG). lac repressor encoded by lacI
   5844..5874    -  promoter       lac promoter: promoter for the E. coli lac operon
   5889..5910    -  protein_bind   CAP binding site: CAP binding activates transcription in the presence of cAMP. E. coli catabolite activator protein
   5923..6015    -  CDS            lacI (fragment): lac repressor; lacI; The lac repressor binds to the lac operator to inhibit transcription in E. coli. This inhibition can be relieved by adding lactose or isopropyl-β-D-thiogalactopyranoside (IPTG).
   6198..6786    -  rep_origin     ori: high-copy-number ColE1/pMB1/pBR322/pUC origin of replication
   6957..7817    -  CDS            AmpR: β-lactamase; bla; confers resistance to ampicillin, carbenicillin, and related antibiotics
   7818..7922    -  promoter       AmpR promoter: bla
