[The description below was written by a language model from this plasmid's Addgene catalogue record and pLannotate feature annotations shown in this document.]
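Description:
LD213 is a yeast integration (gene-tagging) plasmid built on the Bluescript II SK+ backbone, designed to fuse a tandem double GFP tag to the C terminus of the Saccharomyces cerevisiae autophagy protein Atg13 at its chromosomal locus. In E. coli it is maintained as a high-copy plasmid through the ColE1/pUC-type origin and selected with ampicillin via the AmpR (β-lactamase) gene. The backbone also carries the usual pBluescript elements: an f1 origin, a disrupted lacZα/lac promoter region, and flanking T7 and T3 promoters. No yeast replication origin or centromere is annotated, consistent with use by genomic integration rather than episomal maintenance.

The roughly 5 kb insert, cloned between SacII and HindIII, begins with a fragment of the ATG13 coding sequence, followed in the same orientation by two consecutive GFP copies (catalogued as 2xEGFP, annotated as GFP S65T) and the ADH1 terminator. No promoter is annotated upstream of the ATG13 fragment, so expression of the fusion presumably depends on the native ATG13 promoter after integration. Downstream lies a selectable cassette in which the Ashbya gossypii TEF promoter and terminator drive URA3. The catalogue entry identifies this marker as the Candida albicans gene, although the automated annotation matched it to the S. cerevisiae orthologue. A fragment of PZF1 sits beyond the marker in reverse orientation. It may represent genomic sequence downstream of ATG13 serving as the second homology arm, though the record does not state this.

Together the two yeast fragments would direct homologous recombination so that endogenous Atg13 becomes tagged with 2xGFP, with integrants selected by uracil prototrophy. The plasmid belongs to a fluorescent tool set for visualising yeast Atg proteins by microscopy.
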