Addgene plasmid #69184: LD213
Purpose: Integration of 2GFP tag at Atg13 C terminus, use auxotrophic marker URA3(Candida albicans)
Depositing lab: Zhiping Xie. Depositing organization: Shanghai Jiao Tong University. Publication: A fluorescent tool set for yeast Atg proteins. Li D, Song JZ, Shan MH, Li SP, Liu W, Li H, Zhu J, Wang Y, Lin J, Xie Z. Autophagy. 2015;11(6):954-60. doi: 10.1080/15548627.2015.1040971. PubMed 25998947.
Backbone
  Vector backbone: Bluescript II SK+
  Vector type: Yeast Expression
Growth in bacteria
  Bacterial resistance: Ampicillin, 100 μg/mL
  Growth temperature: 37°C
  Growth strain: DH5alpha
  Copy number: High Copy
Gene/Insert
  Gene/Insert name: Atg13-2EGFP
  Species: S. cerevisiae (budding yeast)
  Insert size (bp): 5000
  Tag / fusion protein: 2xEGFP (C terminal on insert)
  Cloning method: Restriction Enzyme; 5′ cloning site SacII (not destroyed); 3′ cloning site HindIII (not destroyed)
  Sequencing primers: 5′ T7; 3′ SP6
Terms and licenses: Academic/Nonprofit Terms; Industry Terms: Not Available to Industry
How to cite: LD213 was a gift from Zhiping Xie (Addgene plasmid # 69184 ; http://n2t.net/addgene:69184 ; RRID:Addgene_69184)
