>Addgene plasmid #69184 | LD213 | addgene partial sequence | sequence record 124503 | T7 5'-TAATACGACTCACTATAGGG-3'
GGCAGAATTTGAAGCCAAGTAATGACTTATTAAGTGAAGATTTATCCGTAAGTTTATCCATGGATCCAAA
TCATACATATCACAGAGGCAGATCAGATTCCCACTCACCATTGCCTTCAATATCCCCTTCGATGCATTAT
GGATCGTTGAACTCGAGAATGTCTCAAGGCGCCAATGCAAGCCATTTGATTGCAAGAGGCGGTGGGAATT
CATCTACTAGTGCCTTGAATAGTAGAAGGAATTCTTTAGATAAGAGCTCAAACAAGCAGGGTATGTCAGG
CTTACCTCCTATTTTTGGTGGAGAGAGTACTTCATATCACCACGACAACAAAATACAAAAGTACAACCAA
TTAGGAGTAGAAGAAGATGATGATGACGAGAATGACCGTTTGCTCAACCAAATGGGAAACAGTGCTACAA
AATTCAAAAGTTCAATATCTCCAAGATCAATTGATAGCATTTCAAGTTCTTTCATAAAAAGTAGGATACC
TATCAGACAACCATACCATTACTCTCAACCAACTACTGCGCCCTTTCAAGCTCAGGCGAAATTTCATAAA
CCTGCAAATAAGTTAATCGATAATGGTAATAGGAGTAATAGTAACAATAACAATCATAATGGGAATGATG
CAGTTGGTGTGATGCATAATGACGAGGATGATCAAGATGATGATCTAGTATTTTTCATGAGTGATATGAA
CCTTTCTAAAGAAGGTGCTTCGTACGCTGCAGGTCGACGGATCGGTGACGGTGCTGGTTTAATTAACATG
TCTAAAGGTGAAGAATTATTCACTGGTGTTGTCCCAATTTTGGTTGAATTAGATGGTGATGTTAATGGTC
ACAAATTTTCTGTCTCCGGTGAAGGTGAAGGTGATGCTACTTACGGTAAATTGACCTTAAAATTTATTTG
TACTACTGGTAAATTGCCAGTTCCATGGCCAACCTTAGTCACTACTTTAACTTATGGTGTTCAATGTTTT
TCTAGATACCCAGATCATATGAAACAACATGACTTTTTCAAGTCTGCC
