>Addgene plasmid #69184 | LD213 | addgene partial sequence | sequence record 124504 | pHybLex_rev 5'-GAGTCACTTTAAAATTTGTATACAC-3'
TTTTTATAACTTATTTAATAATAAAAATCATAAATCATAAGAAATTCGCTTATTTAGAAGTGGCGCGCCT
TATTTATATAATTCATCCATACCATGGGTAATACCAGCAGCAGTAACAAATTCTAACAAGACCATGTGGT
CTCTCTTTTCGTTTGGATCTTTGGATAAGGCAGATTGAGTGGATAAGTAATGGTTGTCTGGTAACAAGAC
TGGACCATCACCAATTGGAGTATTTTGTTGATAATGGTCAGCTAATTGAACAGAACCATCTTCAATGTTG
TGTCTAATTTTGAAGTTAACTTTGATACCATTCTTTTGTTTGTCAGCCATGATGTAAACATTGTGAGAGT
TATAGTTGTATTCCAATTTGTGACCTAAAATGTTACCATCTTCTTTAAAATCAATACCTTTTAATTCGAT
TCTATTAACTAAGGTATCACCTTCAAACTTGACTTCAGCTCTGGTCTTGTAGTTACCGTCATCTTTGAAA
AAAATAGTTCTTTCTTGAACATAACCTTCTGGCATGGCAGACTTGAAAAAGTCATGTTGTTTCATATGAT
CTGGGTATCTAGAAAAACATTGAACACCATAAGTTAAAGTAGTGACTAAGGTTGGCCATGGAACTGGCAA
TTTACCAGTAGTACAAATAAATTTTAAGGTCAATTTACCGTAAGTAGCATCACCTTCACCTTCACCGGAG
ACAGAAAATTTGTGACCATTAACATCACCATCTAATTCAACCAAAATTGGGACAACACCAGTGAATAATT
CTTCACCTTTAGACATGAATGGCTTCTCTAGATCACGCGTTGGAACTGGAATTTTGTACAATTCATCAAT
ACCATGGGTAATACCAGCAGCAGTAACAAATTCTAACAAGACCATGTGGTCTCTCTTTTCGTTTGGATCT
TTGGATAAGGCAGATTGAGTGGATAAGTAATGGTTGTCTGG
